>Addgene plasmid #173390 | RVD-pT7 | addgene full sequence | sequence record 361493 | Addgene NGS Result
TGTTCTTTCCTGCGTTATCCACAGAATCAGGGGATAACGCAGGAAAGAACATGAATTAATTCTCATGTTT
GACAGCTTATCATCGATTAGCTTTAATGCGGTAGTTTATCACAGTTAAATTGCTAACGCAGTCAGGCACC
GTGTATGAAATCTAACAATGCGCTCATCGTCATCCTCGGCACCGTCACCCTGGATGCTGTAGGCATAGGC
TTGGTTATGCCGGTACTGCCGGGCCTCTTGCGGGATATCGTCCATTCCGACAGCATCGCCAGTCACTATG
GCGTGCTGCTAGCGCTATATGCGTTGATGCAATTTCTATGCGCACCCGTTCTCGGAGCACTGTCCGACCG
CTTTGGCCGCCGCCCAGTCCTGCTCGCTTCGCTACTTGGAGCCACTATCGACTACGCGATCATGGCGACC
ACACCCGTCCTGTGGATTCTCTACGCCGGACGCATCGTGGCCGGCATCACCGGCGCCACAGGTGCGGTTG
CTGGCGCCTATATCGCCGACATCACCGATGGGGAAGATCGGGCTCGCCACTTCGGGCTCATGAGCGCTTG
TTTCGGCGTGGGTATGGTGGCAGGCCCCGTGGCCGGGGGACTGTTGGGCGCCATCTCCTTACATGCACCA
TTCCTTGCGGCGGCGGTGCTCAACGGCCTCAACCTACTACTGGGCTGCTTCCTAATGCAGGAGTCGCATA
AGGGAGAGCGCCGACCCATGCCCTTGAGAGCCTTCAACCCAGTCAGCTCCTTCCGGTGGGCGCGGGGCAT
GACTATCGTCGCCGCACTTATGACTGTCTTCTTTATCATGCAACTCGTAGGACAGGTGCCGGCAGCGCTC
TGGGTCATTTTCGGCGAGGACCGCTTTCGCTGGAGCGCGACGATGATCGGCCTGTCGCTTGCGGTATTCG
GAATCTTGCACGCCCTCGCTCAAGCCTTCGTCACTGGTCCCGCCACCAAACGTTTCGGCGAGAAGCAGGC
CATTATCGCCGGCATGGCGGCCGACGCGCTGGGCTACGTCTTGCTGGCGTTCGCGACGCGAGGCTGGATG
GCCTTCCCCATTATGATTCTTCTCGCTTCCGGCGGCATCGGGATGCCCGCGTTGCAGGCCATGCTGTCCA
GGCAGGTAGATGACGACCATCAGGGACAGCTTCAAGGATCGCTCGCGGCTCTTACCAGCCTAACTTCGAT
CATTGGACCGCTGATCGTCACGGCGATTTATGCCGCCTCGGCGAGCACATGGAACGGGTTGGCATGGATT
GTAGGCGCCGCCCTATACCTTGTCTGCCTCCCCGCGTTGCGTCGCGGTGCATGGAGCCGGGCCACCTCGA
CCTGAATGGAAGCCGGCGGCACCTCGCTAACGGATTCACCACTCCAAGAATTGGAGCCAATCAATTCTTG
CGGAGAACTGTGAATGCGCAAACCAACCCTTGATCGGGGAAGAACAGTATGTCGAGCTATTTTTTGACTT
ACTGGGGATCAAGCCTGATTGGGAGAAAATAAAATATCCCCTATAGTGAGTCGTATTACATGGTCATAGC
TGTTTCCTGGCAGCTCTGGCCCGTGTCTCAAAATCTCTGATGTTACATTGCACAAGATAAAAATATATCA
TCATGCCTCCTCTAGACCAAAGCTGGTCTCAACTTGCAATCGCTACAACTTGCTCGGGCGTCAGGCCGTG
GGCTTGACAGAGAACTGGTAGAAGGCGCTGAACAGTCTCAAGAGCCTGTTTGCCACCCCCATTACTGGCT
CGAGACCATATCTGGTCGAGCCACCCATGACCAAAATCCCTTAACGTGAGTTACGCGTCGTTCCACTGAG
CGTCAGACCCCGTAGAAAAGATCAAAGGATCTTCTTGAGATCCTTTTTTTCTGCGCGTAATCTGCTGCTT
GCAAACAAAAAAACCACCGCTACCAGCGGTGGTTTGTTTGCCGGATCAAGAGCTACCAACTCTTTTTCCG
AAGGTAACTGGCTTCAGCAGAGCGCAGATACCAAATACTGTTCTTCTAGTGTAGCCGTAGTTAGGCCACC
ACTTCAAGAACTCTGTAGCACCGCCTACATACCTCGCTCTGCTAATCCTGTTACCAGTGGCTGCTGCCAG
TGGCGATAAGTCGTGTCTTACCGGGTTGGACTCAAGACGATAGTTACCGGATAAGGCGCAGCGGTCGGGC
TGAACGGGGGGTTCGTGCACACAGCCCAGCTTGGAGCGAACGACCTACACCGAACTGAGATACCTACAGC
GTGAGCTATGAGAAAGCGCCACGCTTCCCGAAGGGAGAAAGGCGGACAGGTATCCGGTAAGCGGCAGGGT
CGGAACAGGAGAGCGCACGAGGGAGCTTCCAGGGGGAAACGCCTGGTATCTTTATAGTCCTGTCGGGTTT
CGCCACCTCTGACTTGAGCGTCGATTTTTGTGATGCTCGTCAGGGGGGCGGAGCCTATGGAAAAACGCCA
GCAACGCGGCCTTTTTACGGTTCCTGGCCTTTTGCTGGCCTTTTGCTCACA
Features (pLannotate 1.2.2; 6 found; start..end, strand, type, name):
     14..53      -  rep_origin     RSF ori (fragment): Plasmids containing the RSF 1030 origin of replication can be propagated in E. coli cells that contain additional plasmids with compatible origins.
     69..97      +  promoter       tet promoter: E. coli promoter for tetracycline efflux protein gene
    145..1335    +  CDS            TcR: tetracycline efflux protein; tet; confers resistance to tetracycline
   1433..1507    +  CDS            KanR (fragment): aminoglycoside phosphotransferase; aphA-3; confers resistance to kanamycin
   1510..1528    -  promoter       T7 promoter: promoter for bacteriophage T7 RNA polymerase
   1855..2443    +  rep_origin     ori: high-copy-number ColE1/pMB1/pBR322/pUC origin of replication
