[The description below was written by a language model from this plasmid's Addgene catalogue record and pLannotate feature annotations shown in this document.]
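Description:
RVD-pT7 is a small (about 2.5 kb) bacterial cloning plasmid that serves as a module donor in a kit for one-step assembly of custom TALE repeat arrays. It is built on a tetracycline-resistant T vector ("TetR T vector"), and the depositor notes that the insert was placed into the TA cloning site of that backbone. The insert is a synthetic TALE repeat monomer carrying the NG repeat-variable diresidue (RVD), which in the TALE code specifies recognition of thymine. It is formatted for position 7 of an array, so the "T7" in the name appears to denote base and position rather than any expression function.

The annotated features are almost entirely backbone. A high-copy ColE1/pUC-type origin supports propagation in E. coli, and a tet promoter drives the tetracycline efflux protein gene for selection. Short fragments annotated as RSF origin and kanamycin resistance gene look like non-functional remnants of vector construction. A T7 promoter is also annotated on the reverse strand, probably a leftover of the cloning region. The RVD monomer itself is not annotated in the feature table, so it presumably lies in one of the unannotated stretches, and the record does not state which restriction sites or overhangs flank it for assembly.

According to the record, the plasmid is used together with sibling modules for other RVDs and positions to build designer DNA-binding arrays. These arrays are intended for TALE-based tools, notably DdCBEs, the TALE-guided cytosine base editors used for mitochondrial DNA editing. The associated work applied them to modelling mitochondrial diseases in zebrafish.
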