Addgene plasmid #173390: RVD-pT7
Purpose: One-step assembly of custom RVD arrays to construct DdCBE, TALE, etc.
Depositing lab: Bin Shen. Depositing organization: Nanjing Medical University. Publication: Precision modeling of mitochondrial diseases in zebrafish via DdCBE-mediated mtDNA base editing. Guo J, Zhang X, Chen X, Sun H, Dai Y, Wang J, Qian X, Tan L, Lou X, Shen B. Cell Discov. 2021 Sep 3;7(1):78. doi: 10.1038/s41421-021-00307-9. PubMed 34480028.
Backbone
  Vector backbone: TetR T vector
  Vector type: Unspecified
Growth in bacteria
  Bacterial resistance: Tetracycline, 10 μg/mL
  Growth temperature: 37°C
  Growth strain: DH5alpha
  Copy number: High Copy
Gene/Insert
  Gene/Insert name: NG monomer RVD at Position7
  Species: Synthetic
  Mutation: no
  Cloning method: Restriction Enzyme; 5′ cloning site Unknown (unknown if destroyed)
Terms and licenses: Academic/Nonprofit Terms; Industry Terms: Not Available to Industry
Depositor comments: RVD is inserted into TA site of TetR T vector
How to cite: RVD-pT7 was a gift from Bin Shen (Addgene plasmid # 173390 ; http://n2t.net/addgene:173390 ; RRID:Addgene_173390)
