>Addgene plasmid #173390 | RVD-pT7 | depositor partial sequence | sequence record 336345 | RVD flanked by two Bsa I sites
GGTCTCGAGCCAGTAATGGGGGTGGCAAACAGGCTCTTGAGACTGTTCAGCGCCTTCTACCAGTTCTCTG
TCAAGCCCACGGCCTGACGCCCGAGCAAGTTGTAGCGATTGCAAGTTGAGACC
